>Addgene plasmid #242557 | pME-FastFucci-P2A-H2A-tdiRFP (JDW 1399) | addgene full sequence | sequence record 495449 | Addgene NGS Result
CTTTCCTGCGTTATCCCCTGATTCTGTGGATAACCGTATTACCGCCTTTGAGTGAGCTGATACCGCTCGC
CGCAGCCGAACGACCGAGCGCAGCGAGTCAGTGAGCGAGGAAGCGGAAGAGCGCCCAATACGCAAACCGC
CTCTCCCCGCGCGTTGGCCGATTCATTAATGCAGCTGGCACGACAGGTTTCCCGACTGGAAAGCGGGCAG
TGAGCGCAACGCAATTAATACGCGTACCGCTAGCCAGGAAGAGTTTGTAGAAACGCAAAAAGGCCATCCG
TCAGGATGGCCTTCTGCTTAGTTTGATGCCTGGCAGTTTATGGCGGGCGTCCTGCCCGCCACCCTCCGGG
CCGTTGCTTCACAACGTTCAAATCCGCTCCCGGCGGATTTGTCCTACTCAGGAGAGCGTTCACCGACAAA
CAACAGATAAAACGAAAGGCCCAGTCTTCCGACTGAGCCTTTCGTTTTATTTGATGCCTGGCAGTTCCCT
ACTCTCGCGTTAACGCTAGCATGGATGTTTTCCCAGTCACGACGTTGTAAAACGACGGCCAGTCTTAAGC
TCGGGCCCCAAATAATGATTTTATTTTGACTGATAGTGACCTGTTCGTTGCAACACATTGATGAGCAATG
CTTTTTTATAATGCCAACTTTGTACAAAAAAGCAGGCTCCTTAGATTAATTAAGAATTGGGATCCATGGT
GTCCGTGATCAAGCCCGAGATGAAGATGCGGTACTACATGGACGGCAGCGTGAACGGCCACGAGTTCACC
ATCGAGGGCGAGGGCACCGGCAGACCTTACGAGGGCCACCAGGAAATGACCCTGAGAGTCACCATGGCCG
AGGGCGGACCCATGCCCTTCGCCTTCGACCTGGTGTCCCACGTGTTCTGCTACGGCCACCGGGTGTTCAC
CAAGTACCCCGAGGAAATCCCCGACTACTTCAAGCAGGCCTTCCCCGAGGGCCTGAGCTGGGAGCGGAGC
CTGGAATTCGAGGATGGCGGCAGCGCCTCTGTGTCTGCCCACATCAGCCTGCGGGGCAACACCTTCTACC
ACAAGAGCAAGTTCACCGGCGTGAACTTCCCCGCCGACGGCCCCATCATGCAGAACCAGAGCGTGGACTG
GGAGCCCAGCACCGAGAAGATCACCGCCAGCGACGGCGTGCTGAAGGGCGACGTGACCATGTACCTGAAG
CTGGAAGGCGGCGGAAACCACAAGTGCCAGATGAAAACCACCTACAAGGCCGCCAAAGAAATCCTGGAAA
TGCCCGGCGACCACTACATCGGCCACCGGCTGGTGCGGAAAACCGAGGGCAACATCACCGAGCAGGTGGA
GGATGCCGTGGCCCACTACAGCATGCTGCCTAGCCTCGGCGGCTACCCTAGCCATTGGAGGCCCCTGGAA
CCCTCTCCTGCCAGACCTGCCCTGAGAGCCCCTGCCTCCGCCACCTCCGGCAGCAGAAAGAGAGCCAGAC
CTCCTGCCGCCCCTGGCAGAGATCAGGCCAGGCCCCCTGCCCGCAGACGGCTCCGGCTGTCCGTGGATGA
GGTGTCCAGCCCTAGCACCCCCGAGGCCCCCGATATCCCTGCCTGTCCCAGCCCTGGCCAGAAAATCAAG
AAGAGCACACCTGCCGCCGGACAGCCTCCTCACCTGACCAGCGCCCAGGACCAGGACACCATCGTCGACG
AGGGCAGGGGCAGCCTGCTGACCTGCGGCGACGTGGAGGAGAACCCCGGCCCCAGATCCATGGTGTCCGT
GATCAAGCCCGAGATGAAGATCAAGCTGTGCATGCGGGGAACCGTGAACGGCCACAACTTCGTGATCGAG
GGCGAGGGCAAGGGAAACCCCTACGAGGGCACCCAGATCCTGGACCTGAACGTGACCGAAGGCGCCCCTC
TGCCCTTCGCCTACGACATCCTGACCACCGTGTTCCAGTACGGCAACCGGGCCTTCACCAAGTACCCCGC
CGACATCCAGGACTACTTCAAGCAGACCTTCCCCGAGGGCTACCACTGGGAGCGGAGCATGACCTACGAG
GACCAGGGCATCTGCACCGCCACCTCCAACATCAGCATGAGGGGCGACTGCTTTTTCTACGACATCAGAT
TCGACGGCACCAACTTCCCCCCCAACGGCCCCGTGATGCAGAAAAAGACCCTGAAGTGGGAGCCCAGCAC
CGAGAAGATGTACGTGGAGGACGGCGTGCTGAAGGGCGACGTGAACATGCGGCTGCTGCTGGAAGGCGGC
GGACACTACAGATGCGACTTCAAGACCACCTACAAGGCCAAGAAAGAAGTGCGGCTGCCCGACGCCCACA
AGATCGACCACCGGATCGAGATCCTGAAGCACGACAAGGACTACAACAAAGTGAAGCTGTACGAGAACGC
CGTGGCCAGGTACAGCATGCTGCCCAGCCAGGCCAAGGGCTACCCCAGCCACTGGCGGCCTCTGGAAATG
AACCCCAGCATGAAGCAGAAGCAGGAAGAGATCAAAGAGAACATCAAGAACAGCAGCGTGCCCAGGCGGA
CCCTGAAGATGATCCAGCCCAGCGCCAGCGGATCTCTGGTGGGCCGGGAGAATGAGCTGTCTGCCGGCCT
GAGCAAGCGGAAGCACCGGAACGACCACCTGACCAGCACCACCTCTAGCCCAGGCGTGATCGTGCCCGAG
AGCAGCGAGAACAAGAACCTGGGCGGCGTGACCCAAGAAAGCTTCGACCTGATGATCAAAGAAAACCCCA
GCAGCCAGTACTGGAAAGAGGTGGCCGAGAAGCGGCGGAAGGCCCTGGGATCTGGCAGCGGCGCCACGAA
CTTCTCTCTGTTAAAGCAAGCAGGCGACGTGGAAGAAAACCCCGGTCCCGGTACCATGGCAGGTGGAAAA
GCAGGTAAAGACAGTGGAAAAGCCAAGACGAAAGCCGTCTCCAGGTCTCAGAGAGCTGGTCTGCAGTTCC
CTGTAGGTCGTATCCACAGGCACCTGAAGACCCGAACCACCAGCCATGGCCGTGTCGGAGCTACAGCTGC
GGTTTACAGTGCTGCTATCCTGGAGTATCTCACCGCTGAGGTGCTGGAGTTGGCTGGAAACGCTTCTAAG
GATCTGAAGGTGAAGCGAATCACTCCCAGACATTTACAGCTGGCCATCCGCGGAGACGAGGAGCTGGACT
CGCTTATCAAGGCCACCATTGCTGGAGGAGGAGTCATTCCTCACATCCACAAGTCTCTGATTGGTAAGAA
GGGCCAGCAGAAAACCGCAGATCCACCGGTCGACACCATGGCCGAAGGGAGCGTGGCAAGACAGCCCGAT
CTGCTGACATGCGACGACGAACCAATCCACATTCCAGGAGCTATCCAGCCTCATGGACTGCTGCTGGCTC
TGGCCGCTGACATGACTATCGTGGCAGGCTCTGATAACCTGCCAGAGCTGACCGGGCTGGCTATCGGAGC
ACTGATTGGCCGGTCCGCAGCCGACGTGTTCGATTCTGAGACTCACAATAGACTGACCATCGCCCTGGCT
GAACCTGGGGCTGCAGTGGGAGCCCCAATTACCGTCGGCTTCACAATGCGAAAGGACGCTGGCTTTATCG
GGTCCTGGCACCGCCATGATCAGCTGATTTTTCTGGAGCTGGAACCACCTCAGAGAGACGTGGCAGAGCC
ACAGGCTTTCTTTCGGAGAACAAACAGCGCCATCAGGCGCCTGCAGGCCGCTGAGACTCTGGAATCCGCT
TGCGCAGCCGCTGCACAGGAAGTGAGGAAGATCACCGGGTTCGATCGCGTCATGATCTACAGATTCGCCT
CAGACTTTAGCGGAGAAGTGATCGCAGAAGATCGCTGTGCCGAGGTCGAAAGTAAACTGGGCCTGCATTA
CCCAGCCTCAACCGTGCCTGCACAGGCACGACGGCTGTATACAATCAACCCCGTGCGGATCATTCCCGAC
ATTAATTACAGACCAGTGCCCGTCACACCTGACCTGAACCCAGTGACTGGGAGGCCCATTGATCTGAGCT
TCGCCATTCTGCGCAGCGTGTCCCCTGTCCACCTGGAGTTTATGAGGAATATCGGAATGCATGGCACCAT
GTCTATCAGTATTCTGAGAGGCGAAAGGCTGTGGGGGCTGATCGTGTGCCACCATCGGACACCTTACTAT
GTGGACCTGGACGGCAGGCAGGCTTGTGAACTGGTGGCTCAGGTGCTGGCTTGGCAGATTGGCGTGATGA
AGGAGGGGCATGGCACCGGCAGCACCGGCAGCGGCAGCAGCGGCCGCTCCGGCACCGCCTCCTCCGAGGA
CAACAACATGGCCGCCGAAGGGAGCGTGGCAAGACAGCCCGATCTGCTGACATGCGACGACGAACCAATC
CACATTCCAGGAGCTATCCAGCCTCATGGACTGCTGCTGGCTCTGGCCGCTGACATGACTATCGTGGCAG
GCTCTGATAACCTGCCAGAGCTGACCGGGCTGGCTATCGGAGCACTGATTGGCCGGTCCGCAGCCGACGT
GTTCGATTCTGAGACTCACAATAGACTGACCATCGCCCTGGCTGAACCTGGGGCTGCAGTGGGAGCCCCA
ATTACCGTCGGCTTCACAATGCGAAAGGACGCTGGCTTTATCGGGTCCTGGCACCGCCATGATCAGCTGA
TTTTTCTGGAGCTGGAACCACCTCAGAGAGACGTGGCAGAGCCACAGGCTTTCTTTCGGAGAACAAACAG
CGCCATCAGGCGCCTGCAGGCCGCTGAGACTCTGGAATCCGCTTGCGCAGCCGCTGCACAGGAAGTGAGG
AAGATCACCGGGTTCGATCGCGTCATGATCTACAGATTCGCCTCAGACTTTAGCGGAGAAGTGATCGCAG
AAGATCGCTGTGCCGAGGTCGAAAGTAAACTGGGCCTGCATTACCCAGCCTCAACCGTGCCTGCACAGGC
ACGACGGCTGTATACAATCAACCCCGTGCGGATCATTCCCGACATTAATTACAGACCAGTGCCCGTCACA
CCTGACCTGAACCCAGTGACTGGGAGGCCCATTGATCTGAGCTTCGCCATTCTGCGCAGCGTGTCCCCTG
TCCACCTGGAGTTTATGAGGAATATCGGAATGCATGGCACCATGTCTATCAGTATTCTGAGAGGCGAAAG
GCTGTGGGGGCTGATCGTGTGCCACCATCGGACACCTTACTATGTGGACCTGGACGGCAGGCAGGCTTGT
GAACTGGTGGCTCAGGTGCTGGCTTGGCAGATTGGCGTGATGAAGGAGGAATAACTCGAGTAATGATAAA
CTAGTGTTTAAACTACGTAACTAGGACCCAGCTTTCTTGTACAAAGTTGGCATTATAAGAAAGCATTGCT
TATCAATTTGTTGCAACGAACAGGTCACTATCAGTCAAAATAAAATCATTATTTGCCATCCAGCTGATAT
CCCCTATAGTGAGTCGTATTACATGGTCATAGCTGTTTCCTGGCAGCTCTGGCCCGTGTCTCAAAATCTC
TGATGTTACATTGCACAAGATAAAAATATATCATCATGAACAATAAAACTGTCTGCTTACATAAACAGTA
ATACAAGGGGTGTTATGAGCCATATTCAACGGGAAACGTCGAGGCCGCGATTAAATTCCAACATGGATGC
TGATTTATATGGGTATAAATGGGCTCGCGATAATGTCGGGCAATCAGGTGCGACAATCTATCGCTTGTAT
GGGAAGCCCGATGCGCCAGAGTTGTTTCTGAAACATGGCAAAGGTAGCGTTGCCAATGATGTTACAGATG
AGATGGTCAGACTAAACTGGCTGACGGAATTTATGCCTCTTCCGACCATCAAGCATTTTATCCGTACTCC
TGATGATGCATGGTTACTCACCACTGCGATCCCCGGAAAAACAGCATTCCAGGTATTAGAAGAATATCCT
GATTCAGGTGAAAATATTGTTGATGCGCTGGCAGTGTTCCTGCGCCGGTTGCATTCGATTCCTGTTTGTA
ATTGTCCTTTTAACAGCGATCGCGTATTTCGTCTCGCTCAGGCGCAATCACGAATGAATAACGGTTTGGT
TGATGCGAGTGATTTTGATGACGAGCGTAATGGCTGGCCTGTTGAACAAGTCTGGAAAGAAATGCATAAA
CTTTTGCCATTCTCACCGGATTCAGTCGTCACTCATGGTGATTTCTCACTTGATAACCTTATTTTTGACG
AGGGGAAATTAATAGGTTGTATTGATGTTGGACGAGTCGGAATCGCAGACCGATACCAGGATCTTGCCAT
CCTATGGAACTGCCTCGGTGAGTTTTCTCCTTCATTACAGAAACGGCTTTTTCAAAAATATGGTATTGAT
AATCCTGATATGAATAAATTGCAGTTTCATTTGATGCTCGATGAGTTTTTCTAATCAGAATTGGTTAATT
GGTTGTAACACTGGCAGAGCATTACGCTGACTTGACGGGACGGCGCAAGCTCATGACCAAAATCCCTTAA
CGTGAGTTACGCGTCGTTCCACTGAGCGTCAGACCCCGTAGAAAAGATCAAAGGATCTTCTTGAGATCCT
TTTTTTCTGCGCGTAATCTGCTGCTTGCAAACAAAAAAACCACCGCTACCAGCGGTGGTTTGTTTGCCGG
ATCAAGAGCTACCAACTCTTTTTCCGAAGGTAACTGGCTTCAGCAGAGCGCAGATACCAAATACTGTTCT
TCTAGTGTAGCCGTAGTTAGGCCACCACTTCAAGAACTCTGTAGCACCGCCTACATACCTCGCTCTGCTA
ATCCTGTTACCAGTGGCTGCTGCCAGTGGCGATAAGTCGTGTCTTACCGGGTTGGACTCAAGACGATAGT
TACCGGATAAGGCGCAGCGGTCGGGCTGAACGGGGGGTTCGTGCACACAGCCCAGCTTGGAGCGAACGAC
CTACACCGAACTGAGATACCTACAGCGTGAGCTATGAGAAAGCGCCACGCTTCCCGAAGGGAGAAAGGCG
GACAGGTATCCGGTAAGCGGCAGGGTCGGAACAGGAGAGCGCACGAGGGAGCTTCCAGGGGGAAACGCCT
GGTATCTTTATAGTCCTGTCGGGTTTCGCCACCTCTGACTTGAGCGTCGATTTTTGTGATGCTCGTCAGG
GGGGCGGAGCCTATGGAAAAACGCCAGCAACGCGGCCTTTTTACGGTTCCTGGCCTTTTGCTGGCCTTTT
GCTCACATGTT
Features (pLannotate 1.2.2; 17 found; start..end, strand, type, name):
    121..213     +  CDS            lacI (fragment): lac repressor; lacI; The lac repressor binds to the lac operator to inhibit transcription in E. coli. This inhibition can be relieved by adding lactose or isopropyl-β-D-thiogalactopyranoside (IPTG).
    268..295     -  terminator     rrnB T2 terminator: transcription terminator T2 from the E. coli rrnB gene
    427..470     +  terminator     rrnB T1 terminator: Escherichia coli rrnB; transcription terminator T1 from the E. coli rrnB gene
    517..553     -  CDS            lacZα (fragment): LacZα fragment of β-galactosidase; lacZ fragment
    569..668     +  protein_bind   attL1: mutant version of attL; recombination site for the Gateway® LR reaction LR Clonase™
    696..1346    +  CDS            mKO2: mKO2 is a basic (constitutively fluorescent) orange fluorescent protein published in 2008, derived from Verrillofungia concinna. It has moderate acid sensitivity.
   1401..1673    +  CDS            Cdt1 (30-120): degron consisting of residues 30-120 of human Cdt1 (Zielke and Edgar, 2015)
   1746..2417    +  CDS            mAzamiGreen: mAzamiGreen is a basic (constitutively fluorescent) green fluorescent protein published in 2003, derived from Galaxea fascicularis. It has high acid sensitivity.
   2448..2777    +  CDS            Gem1 (1-110): degron consisting of residues 1-110 of human Geminin (Zielke and Edgar, 2015)
   2793..2848    +  CDS            P2A (fragment): 2A peptide from porcine teschovirus-1 polyprotein Eukaryotic ribosomes fail to insert a peptide bond between the Gly and Pro residues, yielding separate polypeptides.
   2856..3239    +  CDS            H2AZ2: H2AV_CHICK - Also known as H2AF. Experimental evidence at protein level: Swiss-Prot protein existence level 1. Variant histone H2A which replaces conventional H2A in a subset of nucleosomes. Nucleosomes wrap and compact DNA into chromatin, limiting DNA accessibility to the cellular machineries which require DNA as a template. Histones thereby play a central role in transcription regulation, DNA repair, DNA replication and chromosomal stability. DNA accessibility is regulated via a complex set of post- translational modifications of histones, also called histone code, and nucleosome remodeling.
   3258..4205    +  CDS            iRFP713: iRFP713 is a basic (constitutively fluorescent) near ir fluorescent protein published in 2011, derived from Rhodopseudomonas palustris. It has low acid sensitivity. It requires the cofactor biliverdin for fluorescence.
   4284..5228    +  CDS            iRFP713: iRFP713 is a basic (constitutively fluorescent) near ir fluorescent protein published in 2011, derived from Rhodopseudomonas palustris. It has low acid sensitivity. It requires the cofactor biliverdin for fluorescence.
   5276..5375    -  protein_bind   attL2: mutant version of attL; recombination site for the Gateway® LR reaction LR Clonase™
   5393..5411    -  promoter       T7 promoter: promoter for bacteriophage T7 RNA polymerase
   5545..6354    +  CDS            KanR: aminoglycoside phosphotransferase; aph(3')-Ia; confers resistance to kanamycin in bacteria or G418 (Geneticin®) in eukaryotes
   6501..7089    +  rep_origin     ori: high-copy-number ColE1/pMB1/pBR322/pUC origin of replication
