[The description below was written by a language model from this plasmid's Addgene catalogue record and pLannotate feature annotations shown in this document.]
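Description:
pME-FastFucci-P2A-H2A-tdiRFP (JDW 1399) is a Gateway middle entry clone built on the pDONR221 backbone, intended as a subcloning intermediate rather than as an expression vector in its own right. It is maintained in E. coli at high copy through a ColE1/pUC-type origin and selected with kanamycin via the KanR (aminoglycoside phosphotransferase) gene. The 7.1 kb sequence carries the usual pDONR features around the cloning site: rrnB T1 and T2 transcription terminators upstream that insulate the insert from read-through, a T7 promoter downstream, and small lacI and lacZα remnants. The payload sits between attL1 and attL2 sites, so an LR Clonase reaction can move it into a destination vector, typically together with a 5' entry clone supplying a promoter and a 3' entry clone supplying a polyadenylation signal. No eukaryotic promoter or polyA signal is annotated within the entry clone itself.

The insert is a single synthetic open reading frame encoding three reporters separated by 2A peptides. First comes the FastFUCCI cassette: the orange fluorescent protein mKO2 fused to the human Cdt1 (30-120) degron, then, according to the catalogue entry, a T2A (not annotated in the feature table), then monomeric Azami Green fused to the human Geminin (1-110) degron. Because these degrons are destroyed at opposite phases of the cell cycle, orange nuclei mark G1 and green nuclei mark S/G2/M. A P2A peptide then links a histone H2A (annotated as an H2A.Z-type variant) fused to two tandem copies of iRFP713, a near-infrared, biliverdin-dependent fluorescent protein. This chromatin-bound tdiRFP labels all expressing cells regardless of phase. The construct is used to assemble transgenes for visualizing cell cycle state in vertebrate model systems.
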