Addgene plasmid #242557: pME-FastFucci-P2A-H2A-tdiRFP (JDW 1399)
Purpose: Gateway middle entry clone containing mammalian FastFUCCI reporter followed by H2A tdiRFP reporter; For visualizing cell cycle state. tdiRFP reporter labels all cells regardless of cell cycle state
Depositing lab: Joshua Wythe. Depositing organization: University of Virginia. Publication: MultiSite Assembly of Gateway Induced Clones (MAGIC): a flexible cloning toolbox for use in vertebrate model systems. Gillespie WB 3rd, Zhang Y, Ruiz OE, Cerda J 3rd, Ortiz-Guzman J, Sherman M, Turner WD, Largoza G, Mosser LE, Fujimoto E, Chien CB, Kwan KM, Arenkiel BR, Devine WP, Wythe JD. Development. 2025 Nov 15;152(22):dev204308. doi: 10.1242/dev.204308. Epub 2025 Nov 13. PubMed 41230856.
Backbone
  Vector backbone: pDONR221
  Vector type: Gateway subcloning
Growth in bacteria
  Bacterial resistance: Kanamycin, 50 μg/mL
  Growth temperature: 37°C
  Growth strain: NEB Stable
  Copy number: High Copy
Gene/Insert
  Gene/Insert name: mKO2-hCDT1(30-120) T2A mAG-hGEM(1-110)
  Species: Synthetic
  Cloning method: Gateway Cloning
Terms and licenses: Academic/Nonprofit Terms; Industry Terms: Not Available to Industry
Depositor comments: Please visit https://doi.org/10.1101/2024.07.13.603267 for bioRxiv preprint.
How to cite: pME-FastFucci-P2A-H2A-tdiRFP (JDW 1399) was a gift from Joshua Wythe (Addgene plasmid # 242557 ; http://n2t.net/addgene:242557 ; RRID:Addgene_242557)
